>Addgene plasmid #1997 | PCTAIRE-1-DN | addgene partial sequence | sequence record 16980 | 1997 with Bglob-pA-R
TTGGCCACACCAGCCACCACCTTCTGATAGGCAGCCTGCACCTGAGGAGTGAATTCCTCGACGGATCAAT
TCCGGCAGGTAGGCAGAGAGTAAGCAGGGAAGATGTAGTTGGGGGCTGCCCTGTGAGGGGTGTGGCATCC
CTCCAGCCGCTGCCTGCTGGGGCCTCGGTCTGTGGCTTAGAACTCGGTGTCCACCACGCGGAAAGCTGGC
CTGCCTGAGTCAGGCATCGACGAAGACCGAAGGCTGGCCTCCTTTTGTAGCTGAATCTCCTTTAGTGCAA
ATATGGAAGTAGTGTCAGGAAGTTTGTGGATCCGCTCCCCCAGACTGAGGAAGAATGGATGTTTCATGGC
ATCCTCTGCGGAGATCCGATTTCGACCCTCAAACTGCAACAGCTTGGTGAGGAGGTCGGCCCCGTCGCTA
TCAAGTCGGGGTGCGTGGCTCAAAAGGGCCTCGGCTCGGTACTTGGGGTAGTTGTATGTCTTGAACTCCT
CGTTGGACAGGATGCCTGGCCACGTCTCCTCAGTTGGGGTTCCTAAGATACGGAAGATGAAGTGTAGCTG
TTCCTCCACCGTGGAGCCCGGAAAGAGGGGACGGCCTGTGGCCATCTCATAGAAGATGCAGCCCACACCC
CACATGTCAATCTGAGTGGAGTAGTCCGTGGACCCAAGCAGGATGTCAGGGGGCCGGTACCACAGTGTCA
CCACCTCATTGGAGTATGTCTTTGTTGGGATTGACTTGGCTCGGGCCAGGCCAAAGTTAGCCAGCTTGAG
CTCTCCCCTCTCGTTGATGAGCAGGTTCTGGGGCTTGAGGTCTCGGTGTAGCACCTTCTGCCGGTGGCAG
TAGGCAGGCACGGAGCAGCTGGAACAGGAACAGTTTCACGTTGTGCATGTTGATGATGTCCCACAGTCAT
CCAGGTACTGCTTCA
