[The description below was written by a language model from this plasmid's Addgene catalogue record.]
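Description:
PCTAIRE-1-DN is a mammalian expression plasmid built on the pCMV-neo-Bam backbone (about 6.55 kb without insert) that carries a dominant-negative form of human PCTAIRE-1, also known as PCTAIRE protein kinase 1 or PCTK1 and now designated CDK16. It is propagated in E. coli as a high-copy plasmid under ampicillin selection. A neomycin resistance marker allows G418 selection of transfected mammalian cells. The promoter is not listed as a separate field, though the backbone name points to CMV-driven expression. The recommended sequencing primers anneal in a beta-globin intron and a beta-globin polyadenylation region, which suggests that these elements flank the cloning site. No feature table accompanies the record, so the exact arrangement of these parts cannot be confirmed here.

The insert of roughly 1.5 kb was cloned into the BamHI site, and both junction sites were destroyed in the process. It carries a D304N substitution, which replaces the aspartate in the conserved KLADFGLAR stretch of the kinase domain. This residue belongs to the DFG motif that kinases generally need for phosphotransfer. Changing it is expected to yield a catalytically inactive protein that can still bind its partners and so interfere with the endogenous kinase. No epitope tag or reporter is recorded. The plasmid comes from a study of the distinct roles of cyclin-dependent kinases in cell cycle control. It is suited to transient or stable overexpression in mammalian cells to test whether blocking PCTAIRE-1 activity affects cell cycle progression or other phenotypes.
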