Addgene plasmid #1997: PCTAIRE-1-DN
Depositing lab: Sander van den Heuvel. Depositing organization: Massachusetts General Hospital. Publication: Distinct roles for cyclin-dependent kinases in cell cycle control. van den Heuvel S, Harlow E. Science 1993 Dec 24;262(5142):2050-4. 10.1126/science.8266103 PubMed 8266103.
Backbone
  Vector backbone: pCMV-neo-Bam
  Backbone size w/o insert (bp): 6550
  Vector type: Mammalian Expression
  Selectable markers: Neomycin (select with G418)
Growth in bacteria
  Bacterial resistance: Ampicillin, 100 μg/mL
  Growth temperature: 37°C
  Growth strain: DH5alpha
  Copy number: High Copy
Gene/Insert
  Gene/Insert name: PCTAIRE-1 (alt names: PCTAIRE protein kinase 1; PCTK1)
  Species: H. sapiens (human)
  Insert size (bp): 1500
  Mutation: Dominant negative, D304N in conserved KLAD*FGLAR stretch
  Entrez Gene: CDK16 (a.k.a. PCTAIRE, PCTAIRE1, PCTGAIRE, PCTK1)
  Cloning method: Restriction Enzyme; 5′ cloning site BamHI (destroyed during cloning); 3′ cloning site BamHI (destroyed during cloning)
  Sequencing primers: 5′ Bglob-intron-F; 3′ Bglob-pA-R
Terms and licenses: Academic/Nonprofit Terms; Industry Terms: Not Available to Industry
Depositor comments: See scanned map.
How to cite: PCTAIRE-1-DN was a gift from Sander van den Heuvel (Addgene plasmid # 1997 ; http://n2t.net/addgene:1997 ; RRID:Addgene_1997)
